Addgene plasmid #124035: JPF0464
Purpose: Encodes pEF1a driving expression of nuclear iRFP713, and mu6 expression of a human non-targeting sgRNA in a 2nd gen. Lenti Virus destination vector
Depositing lab: Hana El-Samad. Depositing organization: University of California, San Francisco (UCSF). Publication: A Toolkit for Rapid Modular Construction of Biological Circuits in Mammalian Cells. Fonseca JP, Bonny AR, Kumar GR, Ng AH, Town J, Wu QC, Aslankoohi E, Chen SY, Dods G, Harrigan P, Osimiri LC, Kistler AL, El-Samad H. ACS Synth Biol. 2019 Nov 15;8(11):2593-2606. doi: 10.1021/acssynbio.9b00322. Epub 2019 Nov 5. PubMed 31686495.
Backbone
  Vector backbone: MTK0_062
  Vector type: Mammalian Expression
Growth in bacteria
  Bacterial resistance: Kanamycin, 50 μg/mL
  Growth temperature: 37°C
  Growth strain: DH5alpha
  Copy number: Unknown
Gene/Insert
  Gene/Insert name: pHR_pEF1a-iRFP713_non targeting sgRNA
  Species: Synthetic
  Cloning method: Restriction Enzyme; 5′ cloning site unknown (unknown if destroyed); 3′ cloning site unknown (unknown if destroyed)
Terms and licenses: Academic/Nonprofit Terms; Industry Terms: Not Available to Industry
Depositor comments: Plasmid used to generate Fig .4c,d Please visit https://www.biorxiv.org/content/10.1101/506188v2 for BioRxiv preprint
How to cite: JPF0464 was a gift from Hana El-Samad (Addgene plasmid # 124035 ; http://n2t.net/addgene:124035 ; RRID:Addgene_124035)
