[The description below was written by a language model from this plasmid's Addgene catalogue record and pLannotate feature annotations shown in this document.]
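Description:
JPF0464 is a second-generation HIV-1-based lentiviral transfer plasmid of about 12.1 kb, assembled with a modular mammalian cloning toolkit into the pHR-type destination backbone MTK0_062. It is propagated in E. coli through a high-copy ColE1/pUC-type origin and selected with kanamycin (aph(3')-Ia). The viral region has a full-length HIV-1 LTR upstream (annotated by the software as a 3' LTR, but in the 5' position), followed by the Ψ packaging signal with a partial gag sequence, the Rev response element and the cPPT/CTS. A WPRE and a ΔU3 self-inactivating 3' LTR lie downstream of the payload. Together these elements allow the genome to be packaged, exported in a Rev-dependent manner, and integrated without regenerating an active viral promoter. Outside the viral region the backbone carries legacy remnants, including an SV40 promoter, gpt fragments, SV40 small t and large T fragments with a poly(A) signal, and pieces of TcR, rop and bom.

The payload combines a human EF-1α promoter driving iRFP713, a biliverdin-dependent near-infrared fluorescent protein that the record describes as nuclear-localised, with a mouse U6-driven sgRNA that has no target in the human genome. The feature table does not annotate the mU6 promoter or an NLS next to iRFP713. Upstream of EF-1α it does show three evenly spaced repeats, each made of a loxP-annotated site followed by an S. pyogenes sgRNA scaffold fragment. This suggests three tandem guide cassettes rather than the single one implied by the catalogue text; the record does not explain this arrangement or the role of the loxP-like sites. The construct serves as a fluorescently marked non-targeting guide control for Cas9-based experiments in transduced human cells, and the depositor notes it was used in a figure of the toolkit publication.
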