Features (pLannotate 1.2.2; 37 found; start..end, strand, type, name):
     60..90      +  misc_feature   MCS (fragment): pUC18/19 multiple cloning site
     91..109     +  misc_feature   MCS (fragment): pBluescript multiple cloning site
    109..697     +  misc_feature   WPRE: woodchuck hepatitis virus posttranscriptional regulatory element
    698..720     +  misc_feature   MCS (fragment): pBluescript multiple cloning site
    737..805     +  CDS            nef (fragment): NEF_HV1Z2 - Experimental evidence at protein level: Swiss-Prot protein existence level 1. Extracellular Nef protein targets CD4(+) T-lymphocytes for apoptosis by interacting with CXCR4 surface receptors. From Human immunodeficiency virus type 1 group M subtype D (isolate Z2/CDC-Z34) (HIV-1).
    807..1040    +  LTR            3' LTR (ΔU3): self-inactivating 3' long terminal repeat (LTR) from HIV-1
   1065..1083    -  promoter       SP6 promoter: promoter for bacteriophage SP6 RNA polymerase
   1311..1590    +  CDS            TcR (fragment): tetracycline efflux protein; tet; confers resistance to tetracycline
   1591..1639    -  misc_feature   bom (fragment): basis of mobility region from pBR322
   1741..1776    -  CDS            rop (fragment): Rop protein, which maintains plasmids at low copy number; rop
   1982..2570    -  rep_origin     ori: high-copy-number ColE1/pMB1/pBR322/pUC origin of replication
   2795..3610    +  CDS            KanR: aminoglycoside phosphotransferase; aph(3')-Ia; confers resistance to kanamycin in bacteria or G418 (Geneticin®) in eukaryotes
   3679..3812    +  rep_origin     RSF ori (fragment): Plasmids containing the RSF 1030 origin of replication can be propagated in E. coli cells that contain additional plasmids with compatible origins.
   3814..3870    +  CDS            lacI (fragment): lac repressor; lacI; The lac repressor binds to the lac operator to inhibit transcription in E. coli. This inhibition can be relieved by adding lactose or isopropyl-β-D-thiogalactopyranoside (IPTG).
   3877..4206    +  promoter       SV40 promoter: SV40 enhancer and early promoter
   4406..4525    +  CDS            gpt (fragment): XGPT_ECOLI - Also known as gpp, gxu. Experimental evidence at protein level: Swiss-Prot protein existence level 1. Purine salvage pathway enzyme that catalyzes the transfer of the ribosyl-5-phosphate group from 5-phospho-alpha-D-ribose 1- diphosphate (PRPP) to the N9 position of the 6-oxopurines guanine and xanthine to form the corresponding ribonucleotides GMP (guanosine 5'- monophosphate) and XMP (xanthosine 5'-monophosphate), with the release of PPi. To a lesser extent, also acts on hypoxanthine (PubMed:9100006, PubMed:3886014). Does not ribophosphorylate adenine (PubMed:3886014). From Esch
   4525..4860    +  CDS            gpt (fragment): XGPT_ECOLI - Also known as gpp, gxu. Experimental evidence at protein level: Swiss-Prot protein existence level 1. Purine salvage pathway enzyme that catalyzes the transfer of the ribosyl-5-phosphate group from 5-phospho-alpha-D-ribose 1- diphosphate (PRPP) to the N9 position of the 6-oxopurines guanine and xanthine to form the corresponding ribonucleotides GMP (guanosine 5'- monophosphate) and XMP (xanthosine 5'-monophosphate), with the release of PPi. To a lesser extent, also acts on hypoxanthine (PubMed:9100006, PubMed:3886014). Does not ribophosphorylate adenine (PubMed:3886014). From Esch
   4955..5260    +  CDS            frsA (fragment): FRSA_ECOLI - Also known as yafA. Experimental evidence at protein level: Swiss-Prot protein existence level 1. Catalyzes the hydrolysis of esters (PubMed:15808744). Displays esterase activity toward pNP-butyrate (PubMed:15808744). May stimulate mixed-acid fermentation by acting as a fermentation/respiration switch that down-regulates respiration and up- regulates fermentation rates (PubMed:15169777). From Escherichia coli (strain K12).
   5264..5338    +  CDS            small t antigen (fragment): SV40 (simian virus 40) small t antigen
   5340..5405    +  intron         small t intron: SV40 (simian virus 40) small t antigen intron
   5535..5555    +  CDS            SV40 NLS: nuclear localization signal of SV40 (simian virus 40) large T antigen
   5874..5957    +  CDS            large T antigen (fragment): large T antigen from SV40 (simian virus 40)
   5980..6114    +  polyA_signal   SV40 poly(A) signal: SV40 polyadenylation signal
   6282..6915    +  LTR            3' LTR: 3' long terminal repeat (LTR) from HIV-1
   6962..7087    +  misc_feature   HIV-1 Ψ: packaging signal of human immunodeficiency virus type 1
   7071..7409    +  CDS            HIV-1 gag (fragment): gag protein from human immunodeficiency virus 1; gag
   7584..7817    +  misc_feature   RRE: The Rev response element (RRE) of HIV-1 allows for Rev-dependent mRNA export from the nucleus to the cytoplasm.
   8194..8294    +  CDS            Rev (fragment): human immunodeficiency virus 1 (HIV-1) Rev protein; rev; enhances nuclear export of unspliced and incompletely spliced viral mRNAs
   8331..8448    +  misc_feature   cPPT/CTS: central polypurine tract and central termination sequence of HIV-1
   8727..8760    +  protein_bind   loxP: Cre-mediated recombination occurs in the 8-bp core sequence (GCATACAT). Cre recombinase
   8886..8953    +  misc_RNA       tracrRNA (fragment): trans-activating CRISPR RNA for the Streptococcus pyogenes CRISPR/Cas9 system
   9188..9221    +  protein_bind   loxP: Cre-mediated recombination occurs in the 8-bp core sequence (GCATACAT). Cre recombinase
   9347..9414    +  misc_RNA       tracrRNA (fragment): trans-activating CRISPR RNA for the Streptococcus pyogenes CRISPR/Cas9 system
   9649..9682    +  protein_bind   loxP: Cre-mediated recombination occurs in the 8-bp core sequence (GCATACAT). Cre recombinase
   9808..9875    +  misc_RNA       tracrRNA (fragment): trans-activating CRISPR RNA for the Streptococcus pyogenes CRISPR/Cas9 system
   9914..11087   +  promoter       EF-1α promoter: strong constitutive promoter for human elongation factor EF-1α
  11137..12081   +  CDS            iRFP713: iRFP713 is a basic (constitutively fluorescent) near ir fluorescent protein published in 2011, derived from Rhodopseudomonas palustris. It has low acid sensitivity. It requires the cofactor biliverdin for fluorescence.
>Addgene plasmid #124035 | JPF0464 | addgene full sequence | sequence record 252506 | Addgene NGS Result
GTTACAGAGATGTTACGAACCACTAGTGCACTGCAGTACATGACTGACTGAGGCCGCGACTCTAGAGTCG
ACCTGCAGGCATGCAAGCTTGATATCAAGCTTATCGATAATCAACCTCTGGATTACAAAATTTGTGAAAG
ATTGACTGGTATTCTTAACTATGTTGCTCCTTTTACGCTATGTGGATACGCTGCTTTAATGCCTTTGTAT
CATGCTATTGCTTCCCGTATGGCTTTCATTTTCTCCTCCTTGTATAAATCCTGGTTGCTGTCTCTTTATG
AGGAGTTGTGGCCCGTTGTCAGGCAACGTGGCGTGGTGTGCACTGTGTTTGCTGACGCAACCCCCACTGG
TTGGGGCATTGCCACCACCTGTCAGCTCCTTTCCGGGACTTTCGCTTTCCCCCTCCCTATTGCCACGGCG
GAACTCATCGCCGCCTGCCTTGCCCGCTGCTGGACAGGGGCTCGGCTGTTGGGCACTGACAATTCCGTGG
TGTTGTCGGGGAAATCATCGTCCTTTCCTTGGCTGCTCGCCTGTGTTGCCACCTGGATTCTGCGCGGGAC
GTCCTTCTGCTACGTCCCTTCGGCCCTCAATCCAGCGGACCTTCCTTCCCGCGGCCTGCTGCCGGCTCTG
CGGCCTCTTCCGCGTCTTCGCCTTCGCCCTCAGACGAGTCGGATCTCCCTTTGGGCCGCCTCCCCGCATC
GATACCGTCGACCTCGAGGGAATTAATTCGAGCTCGGTACCTTTAAGACCAATGACTTACAAGGCAGCTG
TAGATCTTAGCCACTTTTTAAAAGAAAAGGGGGGACTGGAAGGGCTAATTCACTCCCAACGAAGACAAGA
TCTGCTTTTTGCTTGTACTGGGTTTCTCTGGTTAGACCAGATCTGAGCCTGGGAGCTCTCTGGCTAACTA
GGGAACCCACTGCTTAAGCCTCAATAAAGCTTGCCTTGAGTGCTTCAAGTAGTGTGTGCCCGTCTGTTGT
GTGACTCTGGTAACTAGAGATCCCTCAGACCCTTTTAGTCAGTGTGGAAAATCTCTAGCAGCATCTAGAA
TTAATTCCGTGTATTCTATAGTGTCACCTAAATCGTATGTGTATGATACATAAGGTTATGTATTAATTGT
AGCCGCGTTCTAACGACAATATGTACAAGCCTAATTGTGTAGCATCTGGCTTACTGAAGCAGACCCTATC
ATCTCTCTCGTAAACTGCCGTCAGAGTCGGTTTGGTTGGACGAACCTTCTGAGTTTCTGGTAACGCCGTC
CCGCACCCGGAAATGGTCAGCGAACCAATCAGCAGGGTCATCGCTAGCCAGATCCTCTACGCCGGACGCA
TCGTGGCCGGCATCACCGGCGCCACAGGTGCGGTTGCTGGCGCCTATATCGCCGACATCACCGATGGGGA
AGATCGGGCTCGCCACTTCGGGCTCATGAGCGCTTGTTTCGGCGTGGGTATGGTGGCAGGCCCCGTGGCC
GGGGGACTGTTGGGCGCCATCTCCTTGCATGCACCATTCCTTGCGGCGGCGGTGCTCAACGGCCTCAACC
TACTACTGGGCTGCTTCCTAATGCAGGAGTCGCATAAGGGAGAGCGTCGAATGGTGCACTCTCAGTACAA
TCTGCTCTGATGCCGCATAGTTAAGCCAGCCCCGACACCCGCCAACACCCGCTGACGCGCCCTGACGGGC
TTGTCTGCTCCCGGCATCCGCTTACAGACAAGCTGTGACCATCTCCGGGAGCTGCATGTGTCAGAGGTTT
TCACCGTCATCACCGAAACGCGCGAGATGAAAGGGCCTCGTGATACGCCTATTTTTATAGGTTAATGTCA
TGATAATAATGGTTTCTTAGACGTCAGGTGGCACTTTTCGGGGAAATGTGCCGAGCGGCCGCACGGTTAT
CCACAGAATCAGGGGATAACGCAGGAAAGAACATGTGAGCAAAAGGCCAGCAAAAGGCCAGGAACCGTAA
AAAGGCCGCGTTGCTGGCGTTTTTCCATAGGCTCCGCCCCCCTGACGAGCATCACAAAAATCGACGCTCA
AGTCAGAGGTGGCGAAACCCGACAGGACTATAAAGATACCAGGCGTTTCCCCCTGGAAGCTCCCTCGTGC
GCTCTCCTGTTCCGACCCTGCCGCTTACCGGATACCTGTCCGCCTTTCTCCCTTCGGGAAGCGTGGCGCT
TTCTCATAGCTCACGCTGTAGGTATCTCAGTTCGGTGTAGGTCGTTCGCTCCAAGCTGGGCTGTGTGCAC
GAACCCCCCGTTCAGCCCGACCGCTGCGCCTTATCCGGTAACTATCGTCTTGAGTCCAACCCGGTAAGAC
ACGACTTATCGCCACTGGCAGCAGCCACTGGTAACAGGATTAGCAGAGCGAGGTATGTAGGCGGTGCTAC
AGAGTTCTTGAAGTGGTGGCCTAACTACGGCTACACTAGAAGAACAGTATTTGGTATCTGCGCTCTGCTG
AAGCCAGTTACCTTCGGAAAAAGAGTTGGTAGCTCTTGATCCGGCAAACAAACCACCGCTGGTAGCGGTG
GTTTTTTTGTTTGCAAGCAGCAGATTACGCGCAGAAAAAAAGGATCTCAAGAAGATCCTTTGATCTTTTC
TACGGGGTCTGACGCTCAGTGGAACGAAAACTCACGTTAAGGGATTTTGGTCATGACTGATCCTTCAACT
CAGCAAAAGTTCGATTTATTCAACAAAGCCACGTTGTGTCTCAAAATCTCTGATGTTACATTGCACAAGA
TAAAAATATATCATCATGAACAATAAAACTGTCTGCTTACATAAACAGTAATACAAGGGGTGTTATGAGC
CATATTCAACGGGAAACGTCTTGCTCCAGGCCGCGATTAAATTCCAACATGGATGCTGATTTATATGGGT
ATAAATGGGCTCGCGATAATGTCGGGCAATCAGGTGCGACAATCTATCGATTGTATGGGAAGCCCGATGC
GCCAGAGTTGTTTCTGAAACATGGCAAAGGTAGCGTTGCCAATGATGTTACAGATGAGATGGTCAGACTA
AACTGGCTGACGGAATTTATGCCTCTTCCGACCATCAAGCATTTTATCCGTACTCCTGATGATGCATGGT
TACTCACCACTGCGATCCCCGGGAAAACAGCATTCCAGGTATTAGAAGAATATCCTGATTCAGGTGAAAA
TATTGTTGATGCGCTGGCAGTGTTCCTGCGCCGGTTGCATTCGATTCCTGTTTGTAATTGTCCTTTTAAC
AGCGATCGCGTATTTCGCCTCGCTCAGGCGCAATCACGAATGAATAACGGTTTGGTTGATGCGAGTGATT
TTGATGACGAGCGTAATGGCTGGCCTGTTGAACAAGTCTGGAAAGAAATGCATAAGCTTTTGCCATTCTC
ACCGGATTCAGTCGTCACTCATGGTGATTTCTCACTTGATAACCTTATTTTTGACGAGGGGAAATTAATA
GGTTGTATTGATGTTGGACGAGTCGGAATCGCAGACCGATACCAGGATCTTGCCATCCTATGGAACTGCC
TCGGTGAGTTTTCTCCTTCATTACAGAAACGGCTTTTTCAAAAATATGGTATTGATAATCCTGATATGAA
TAAATTGCAGTTTCATTTGATGCTCGATGAGTTTTTCTAATCAGAATTGGTTAATTGGTTGTAACACGCG
GCCGCCAATTTTTTACGGTTCCTGGCCTTTTGCTGGCCTTTTGCTCACATGTTCTTTCCTGCGTTATCCC
CTGATTCTGTGGATAACCGTATTACCGCCTTTGAGTGAGCTGATACCGCTCGCCGCAGCCGAACGACCGA
GCGCAGCGAGTCAGTGAGCGAGGAAGCGGAAGAGCGCCCAATACGCAAACCGCCTCTCCCCGCGCGTTGG
CCGATTCATTAATGCAGCTGTGGAATGTGTGTCAGTTAGGGTGTGGAAAGTCCCCAGGCTCCCCAGCAGG
CAGAAGTATGCAAAGCATGCATCTCAATTAGTCAGCAACCAGGTGTGGAAAGTCCCCAGGCTCCCCAGCA
GGCAGAAGTATGCAAAGCATGCATCTCAATTAGTCAGCAACCATAGTCCCGCCCCTAACTCCGCCCATCC
CGCCCCTAACTCCGCCCAGTTCCGCCCATTCTCCGCCCCATGGCTGACTAATTTTTTTTATTTATGCAGA
GGCCGAGGCCGCCTCGGCCTCTGAGCTATTCCAGAAGTAGTGAGGAGGCTTTTTTGGAGGCCTAGGCTTT
TGCAAAAAGCTTGGACACAAGACAGGCTTGCGAGATATGTTTGAGAATACCACTTTATCCCGCGTCAGGG
AGAGGCAGTGCGTAAAAAGACGCGGACTCATGTGAAATACTGGTTTTTAGTGCGCCAGATCTCTATAATC
TCGCGCAACCTATTTTCCCCTCGAACACTTTTTAAGCCGTAGATAAACAGGCTGGGACACTTCACATGAG
CGAAAAATACATCGTCACCTGGGACATGTTGCAGATCCATGCACGTAAACTCGCAAGCCGACTGATGCCT
TCTGAACAATGGAAAGGCATTATTGCCGTAAGCCGTGGCGGTCTGTACCGGGTGCGTTACTGGCGCGTGA
ACTGGGTATTCGTCATGTCGATACCGTTTGTATTTCCAGCTACGATCACGACAACCAGCGCGAGCTTAAA
GTGCTGAAACGCGCAGAAGGCGATGGCGAAGGCTTCATCGTTATTGATGACCTGGTGGATACCGGTGGTA
CTGCGGTTGCGATTCGTGAAATGTATCCAAAAGCGCACTTTGTCACCATCTTCGCAAAACCGGCTGGTCG
TCCGCTGGTTGATGACTATGTTGTTGATATCCCGCAAGATACCTGGATTGAACAGCCGTGGGATATGGGC
GTCGTATTCGTCCCGCCAATCTCCGGTCGCTAATCTTTTCAACGCCTGGCACTGCCGGGCGTTGTTCTTT
TTAACTTCAGGCGGGTTACAATAGTTTCCAGTAAGTATTCTGGAGGCTGCATCCATGACACAGGCAAACC
TGAGCGAAACCCTGTTCAAACCCCGCTTTAAACATCCTGAAACCTCGACGCTAGTCCGCCGCTTTAATCA
CGGCGCACAACCGCCTGTGCAGTCGGCCCTTGATGGTAAAACCATCCCTCACTGGTATCGCATGATTAAC
CGTCTGATGTGGATCTGGCGCGGCATTGACCCACGCGAAATCCTCGACGTCCAGGCACGTATTGTGATGA
GCGATGCCGAACGTACCGACGATGATTTATACGATACGGTGATTGGCTACCGTGGCGGCAACTGGATTTA
TGAGTGGGCCCCGGATCTTTGTGAAGGAACCTTACTTCTGTGGTGTGACATAATTGGACAAACTACCTAC
AGAGATTTAAAGCTCTAAGGTAAATATAAAATTTTTAAGTGTATAATGTGTTAAACTACTGATTCTAATT
GTTTGTGTATTTTAGATTCCAACCTATGGAACTGATGAATGGGAGCAGTGGTGGAATGCCTTTAATGAGG
AAAACCTGTTTTGCTCAGAAGAAATGCCATCTAGTGATGATGAGGCTACTGCTGACTCTCAACATTCTAC
TCCTCCAAAAAAGAAGAGAAAGGTAGAAGACCCCAAGGACTTTCCTTCAGAATTGCTAAGTTTTTTGAGT
CATGCTGTGTTTAGTAATAGAACTCTTGCTTGCTTTGCTATTTACACCACAAAGGAAAAAGCTGCACTGC
TATACAAGAAAATTATGGAAAAATATTCTGTAACCTTTATAAGTAGGCATAACAGTTATAATCATAACAT
ACTGTTTTTTCTTACTCCACACAGGCATAGAGTGTCTGCTATTAATAACTATGCTCAAAAATTGTGTACC
TTTAGCTTTTTAATTTGTAAAGGGGTTAATAAGGAATATTTGATGTATAGTGCCTTGACTAGAGATCATA
ATCAGCCATACCACATTTGTAGAGGTTTTACTTGCTTTAAAAAACCTCCCACACCTCCCCCTGAACCTGA
AACATAAAATGAATGCAATTGTTGTTGTTAACTTGTTTATTGCAGCTTATAATGGTTACAAATAAAGCAA
TAGCATCACAAATTTCACAAATAAAGCATTTTTTTCACTGCATTCTAGTTGTGGTTTGTCCAAACTCATC
AATGTATCTTATCATGTCTGGATCAACTGGATAACTCAAGCTAACCAAAATCATCCCAAACTTCCCACCC
CATACCCTATTACCACTGCCAATTACCTGTGGTTTCATTTACTCTAAACCTGTGATTCCTCTGAATTATT
TTCATTTTAAAGAAATTGTATTTGTTAAATATGTACTACAAACTTAGTAGTTGGAAGGGCTAATTCACTC
CCAAAGAAGACAAGATATCCTTGATCTGTGGATCTACCACACACAAGGCTACTTCCCTGATTAGCAGAAC
TACACACCAGGGCCAGGGGTCAGATATCCACTGACCTTTGGATGGTGCTACAAGCTAGTACCAGTTGAGC
CAGATAAGGTAGAAGAGGCCAATAAAGGAGAGAACACCAGCTTGTTACACCCTGTGAGCCTGCATGGGAT
GGATGACCCGGAGAGAGAAGTGTTAGAGTGGAGGTTTGACAGCCGCCTAGCATTTCATCACGTGGCCCGA
GAGCTGCATCCGGAGTACTTCAAGAACTGCTGATATCGAGCTTGCTACAAGGGACTTTCCGCTGGGGACT
TTCCAGGGAGGCGTGGCCTGGGCGGGACTGGGGAGTGGCGAGCCCTCAGATCCTGCATATAAGCAGCTGC
TTTTTGCCTGTACTGGGACTCTCTGGTTAGACCAGATCTGAGCCTGGGAGCTCTCTGGCTAACTAGGGAA
CCCACTGCTTAAGCCTCAATAAAGCTTGCCTTGAGTGCTTCAAGTAGTGTGTGCCCGTCTGTTGTGTGAC
TCTGGTAACTAGAGATCCCTCAGACCCTTTTAGTCAGTGTGGAAAATCTCTAGCAGTGGCGCCCGAACAG
GGACTTGAAAGCGAAAGGGAAACCAGAGGAGCTCTCTCGACGCAGGACTCGGCTTGCTGAAGCGCGCACG
GCAAGAGGCGAGGGGCGGCGACTGGTGAGTACGCCAAAAATTTTGACTAGCGGAGGCTAGAAGGAGAGAG
ATGGGTGCGAGAGCGTCAGTATTAAGCGGGGGAGAATTAGATCGCGATGGGAAAAAATTCGGTTAAGGCC
AGGGGGAAAGAAAAAATATAAATTAAAACATATAGTATGGGCAAGCAGGGAGCTAGAACGATTCGCAGTT
AATCCTGGCCTGTTAGAAACATCAGAAGGCTGTAGACAAATACTGGGACAGCTACAACCATCCCTTCAGA
CAGGATCAGAAGAACTTAGATCATTATATAATACAGTAGCAACCCTCTATTGTGTGCATCAAAGGATAGA
GATAAAAGACACCAAGGAAGCTTTAGACAAGATAGAGGAAGAGCAAAACAAAAGTAAGACCACCGCACAG
CAAGCGGCCGGCCGCTGATCTTCAGACCTGGAGGAGGAGATATGAGGGACAATTGGAGAAGTGAATTATA
TAAATATAAAGTAGTAAAAATTGAACCATTAGGAGTAGCACCCACCAAGGCAAAGAGAAGAGTGGTGCAG
AGAGAAAAAAGAGCAGTGGGAATAGGAGCTTTGTTCCTTGGGTTCTTGGGAGCAGCAGGAAGCACTATGG
GCGCAGCGTCAATGACGCTGACGGTACAGGCCAGACAATTATTGTCTGGTATAGTGCAGCAGCAGAACAA
TTTGCTGAGGGCTATTGAGGCGCAACAGCATCTGTTGCAACTCACAGTCTGGGGCATCAAGCAGCTCCAG
GCAAGAATCCTGGCTGTGGAAAGATACCTAAAGGATCAACAGCTCCTGGGGATTTGGGGTTGCTCTGGAA
AACTCATTTGCACCACTGCTGTGCCTTGGAATGCTAGTTGGAGTAATAAATCTCTGGAACAGATTTGGAA
TCACACGACCTGGATGGAGTGGGACAGAGAAATTAACAATTACACAAGCTTAATACACTCCTTAATTGAA
GAATCGCAAAACCAGCAAGAAAAGAATGAACAAGAATTATTGGAATTAGATAAATGGGCAAGTTTGTGGA
ATTGGTTTAACATAACAAATTGGCTGTGGTATATAAAATTATTCATAATGATAGTAGGAGGCTTGGTAGG
TTTAAGAATAGTTTTTGCTGTACTTTCTATAGTGAATAGAGTTAGGCAGGGATATTCACCATTATCGTTT
CAGACCCACCTCCCAACCCCGAGGGGACCCGACAGGCCCGAAGGAATAGAAGAAGAAGGTGGAGAGAGAG
ACAGAGACAGATCCATTCGATTAGTGAACGGATCTCGACGGTATCGCCAAATGGCAGTATTCATCCACAA
TTTTAAAAGAAAAGGGGGGATTGGGGGGTACAGTGCAGGGGAAAGAATAGTAGACATAATAGCAACAGAC
ATACAAACTAAAGAATTACAAAAACAAATTACAAAAATTCAAAATTTTCGGGTTTATTACAGGGACAGCA
GAGATCCAGTTTGGCCCTGAATTCGCATCTAGACTGAACTGGCCGATAATTGCAGACGAACGGATCCGAC
GCGCCATCTCTAGGCCCGCGCCGGCCCCCTCGCACGGACTTGTGGGAGAAGCTCGGCTACTCCCCTGCCC
CGGTTAATTTGCATATAATATTTCCTAGTAACTATAGAGGCTTAATGTGCGATAAAAGACAGATAATCTG
TTCTTTTTAATACTAGCTACATTTTACATGATAGGCTTGGATTTCTATAACTTCGTATAGCATACATTAT
ACGAAGTTATAAACAGCACAAAAGGAAACTCACCCTAACTGTAAAGTAATTGTGTGTTTTGAGACTATAA
GTATCCCTTGGAGAACCACCTTGTTTGACGGAGGCTAAGCGTCGCAAGTTTAAGAGCTAAGCTGGAAACA
GCATAGCAAGTTTAAATAAGGCTAGTCCGTTATCAACTTGAAAAAGTGGCACCGAGTCGGTGCTTTTTTT
GCTGCCAAACCAGATGTCAACACAGCTACAACGGATCCGACGCGCCATCTCTAGGCCCGCGCCGGCCCCC
TCGCACGGACTTGTGGGAGAAGCTCGGCTACTCCCCTGCCCCGGTTAATTTGCATATAATATTTCCTAGT
AACTATAGAGGCTTAATGTGCGATAAAAGACAGATAATCTGTTCTTTTTAATACTAGCTACATTTTACAT
GATAGGCTTGGATTTCTATAACTTCGTATAGCATACATTATACGAAGTTATAAACAGCACAAAAGGAAAC
TCACCCTAACTGTAAAGTAATTGTGTGTTTTGAGACTATAAGTATCCCTTGGAGAACCACCTTGTTTGAC
GGAGGCTAAGCGTCGCAAGTTTAAGAGCTAAGCTGGAAACAGCATAGCAAGTTTAAATAAGGCTAGTCCG
TTATCAACTTGAAAAAGTGGCACCGAGTCGGTGCTTTTTTTGCTGGATGCACACACTGGCTTAAGATGAC
AACGGATCCGACGCGCCATCTCTAGGCCCGCGCCGGCCCCCTCGCACGGACTTGTGGGAGAAGCTCGGCT
ACTCCCCTGCCCCGGTTAATTTGCATATAATATTTCCTAGTAACTATAGAGGCTTAATGTGCGATAAAAG
ACAGATAATCTGTTCTTTTTAATACTAGCTACATTTTACATGATAGGCTTGGATTTCTATAACTTCGTAT
AGCATACATTATACGAAGTTATAAACAGCACAAAAGGAAACTCACCCTAACTGTAAAGTAATTGTGTGTT
TTGAGACTATAAGTATCCCTTGGAGAACCACCTTGTTTGACGGAGGCTAAGCGTCGCAAGTTTAAGAGCT
AAGCTGGAAACAGCATAGCAAGTTTAAATAAGGCTAGTCCGTTATCAACTTGAAAAAGTGGCACCGAGTC
GGTGCTTTTTTTGCTGGTTCTGTATGGGCACAGACAACCTAAACGGTGCCCGTCAGTGGGCAGAGCGCAC
ATCGCCCACAGTCCCCGAGAAGTTGGGGGGAGGGGTCGGCAATTGAACCGGTGCCTAGAGAAGGTGGCGC
GGGGTAAACTGGGAAAGTGATGTCGTGTACTGGCTCCGCCTTTTTCCCGAGGGTGGGGGAGAACCGTATA
TAAGTGCAGTAGTCGCCGTGAACGTTCTTTTTCGCAACGGGTTTGCCGCCAGAACACAGGTAAGTGCCGT
GTGTGGTTCCCGCGGGCCTGGCCTCTTTACGGGTTATGGCCCTTGCGTGCCTTGAATTACTTCCACCTGG
CTGCAGTACGTGATTCTTGATCCCGAGCTTCGGGTTGGAAGTGGGTGGGAGAGTTCGAGGCCTTGCGCTT
AAGGAGCCCCTTCGCCTCGTGCTTGAGTTGAGGCCTGGCCTGGGCGCTGGGGCCGCCGCGTGCGAATCTG
GTGGCACCTTCGCGCCTGTCTCGCTGCTTTCGATAAGTCTCTAGCCATTTAAAATTTTTGATGACCTGCT
GCGACGCTTTTTTTCTGGCAAGATAGTCTTGTAAATGCGGGCCAAGATCTGCACACTGGTATTTCGGTTT
TTGGGGCCGCGGGCGGCGACGGGGCCCGTGCGTCCCAGCGCACATGTTCGGCGAGGCGGGGCCTGCGAGC
GCGGCCACCGAGAATCGGACGGGGGTAGTCTCAAGCTGGCCGGCCTGCTCTGGTGCCTGGCCTCGCGCCG
CCGTGTATCGCCCCGCCCTGGGCGGCAAGGCTGGCCCGGTCGGCACCAGTTGCGTGAGCGGAAAGATGGC
CGCTTCCCGGCCCTGCTGCAGGGAGCTCAAAATGGAGGACGCGGCGCTCGGGAGAGCGGGCGGGTGAGTC
ACCCACACAAAGGAAAAGGGCCTTTCCGTCCTCAGCCGTCGCTTCATGTGACTCCACGGAGTACCGGGCG
CCGTCCAGGCACCTCGATTAGTTCTCGCGCTTTTGGAGTACGTCGTCTTTAGGTTGGGGGGAGGGGTTTT
ATGCGATGGAGTTTCCCCACACTGAGTGGGTGGAGACTGAAGTTAGGCCAGCTTGGCACTTGATGTAATT
CTCCTTGGAATTTGCCCTTTTTGAGTTTGGATCTTGGTTCATTCTCAAGCCTCAGACAGTGGTTCAAAGT
TTTTTTCTTCCATTTCAGGTGTCGTGAGCTAGCCACTATGCCCAAGAAGAAGAGGAAGGTGGAGGACGCC
GGTTCTGCTGAAGGTTCTGTTGCTAGACAACCAGACTTGTTGACTTGTGACGACGAACCAATCCACATCC
CAGGTGCTATCCAACCACACGGTTTGTTGTTGGCTTTGGCTGCTGACATGACTATCGTTGCTGGTTCTGA
CAACTTGCCAGAATTGACTGGTTTGGCTATCGGTGCTTTGATCGGTAGATCTGCTGCTGACGTTTTCGAC
TCTGAAACTCACAACAGATTGACTATCGCTTTGGCTGAACCAGGTGCTGCTGTTGGTGCTCCAATCACTG
TTGGTTTCACTATGAGAAAGGACGCTGGTTTCATCGGTTCTTGGCACAGACACGACCAATTGATCTTCTT
GGAATTGGAACCACCACAAAGAGATGTTGCTGAACCACAAGCTTTCTTCAGAAGAACTAACTCTGCTATC
AGAAGATTGCAAGCTGCTGAAACTTTGGAATCTGCTTGTGCTGCTGCTGCTCAAGAAGTTAGAAAGATCA
CTGGTTTCGACAGAGTTATGATCTACAGATTCGCTTCTGACTTCTCTGGTGAAGTTATCGCTGAAGACAG
ATGTGCTGAAGTTGAATCTAAGTTGGGTTTGCACTACCCAGCTTCTACTGTTCCAGCTCAAGCTAGAAGA
TTGTACACTATCAACCCAGTTAGAATCATCCCAGACATCAACTACAGACCAGTTCCAGTTACTCCAGACT
TGAACCCAGTTACTGGTAGACCAATCGACTTGTCTTTCGCTATCTTGAGATCTGTTTCTCCAGTTCACTT
GGAATTCATGAGAAACATCGGTATGCACGGTACTATGTCTATCTCTATCTTGAGAGGTGAAAGATTGTGG
GGTTTGATCGTTTGTCACCACAGAACTCCATACTACGTTGACTTGGACGGTAGACAAGCTTGTGAATTGG
TTGCTCAAGTTTTGGCTTGGCAAATCGGTGTTATGGAAGAAGGATCCTAAACTAGAGATCTATGTGAGGA
TCCTAACTCGAGATCGAGCTGAGCA
